>Addgene plasmid #141874 | TFORF1820 | addgene full sequence | sequence record 415054 | Addgene NGS Result
TTAATGTAGTCTTATGCAATACTCTTGTAGTCTTGCAACATGGTAACGATGAGTTAGCAACATGCCTTAC
AAGGAGAGAAAAAGCACCGTGCATGCCGATTGGTGGAAGTAAGGTGGTACGATCGTGCCTTATTAGGAAG
GCAACAGACGGGTCTGACATGGATTGGACGAACCACTGAATTGCCGCATTGCAGAGATATTGTATTTAAG
TGCCTAGCTCGATACATAAACGGGTCTCTCTGGTTAGACCAGATCTGAGCCTGGGAGCTCTCTGGCTAAC
TAGGGAACCCACTGCTTAAGCCTCAATAAAGCTTGCCTTGAGTGCTTCAAGTAGTGTGTGCCCGTCTGTT
GTGTGACTCTGGTAACTAGAGATCCCTCAGACCCTTTTAGTCAGTGTGGAAAATCTCTAGCAGTGGCGCC
CGAACAGGGACTTGAAAGCGAAAGGGAAACCAGAGGAGCTCTCTCGACGCAGGACTCGGCTTGCTGAAGC
GCGCACGGCAAGAGGCGAGGGGCGGCGACTGGTGAGTACGCCAAAAATTTTGACTAGCGGAGGCTAGAAG
GAGAGAGATGGGTGCGAGAGCGTCAGTATTAAGCGGGGGAGAATTAGATCGCGATGGGAAAAAATTCGGT
TAAGGCCAGGGGGAAAGAAAAAATATAAATTAAAACATATAGTATGGGCAAGCAGGGAGCTAGAACGATT
CGCAGTTAATCCTGGCCTGTTAGAAACATCAGAAGGCTGTAGACAAATACTGGGACAGCTACAACCATCC
CTTCAGACAGGATCAGAAGAACTTAGATCATTATATAATACAGTAGCAACCCTCTATTGTGTGCATCAAA
GGATAGAGATAAAAGACACCAAGGAAGCTTTAGACAAGATAGAGGAAGAGCAAAACAAAAGTAAGACCAC
CGCACAGCAAGCGGCCGCTGATCTTCAGACCTGGAGGAGGAGATATGAGGGACAATTGGAGAAGTGAATT
ATATAAATATAAAGTAGTAAAAATTGAACCATTAGGAGTAGCACCCACCAAGGCAAAGAGAAGAGTGGTG
CAGAGAGAAAAAAGAGCAGTGGGAATAGGAGCTTTGTTCCTTGGGTTCTTGGGAGCAGCAGGAAGCACTA
TGGGCGCAGCGTCAATGACGCTGACGGTACAGGCCAGACAATTATTGTCTGGTATAGTGCAGCAGCAGAA
CAATTTGCTGAGGGCTATTGAGGCGCAACAGCATCTGTTGCAACTCACAGTCTGGGGCATCAAGCAGCTC
CAGGCAAGAATCCTGGCTGTGGAAAGATACCTAAAGGATCAACAGCTCCTGGGGATTTGGGGTTGCTCTG
GAAAACTCATTTGCACCACTGCTGTGCCTTGGAATGCTAGTTGGAGTAATAAATCTCTGGAACAGATTTG
GAATCACACGACCTGGATGGAGTGGGACAGAGAAATTAACAATTACACAAGCTTAATACACTCCTTAATT
GAAGAATCGCAAAACCAGCAAGAAAAGAATGAACAAGAATTATTGGAATTAGATAAATGGGCAAGTTTGT
GGAATTGGTTTAACATAACAAATTGGCTGTGGTATATAAAATTATTCATAATGATAGTAGGAGGCTTGGT
AGGTTTAAGAATAGTTTTTGCTGTACTTTCTATAGTGAATAGAGTTAGGCAGGGATATTCACCATTATCG
TTTCAGACCCACCTCCCAACCCCGAGGGGACCCATGCATTGCATCTCAATTAGTCAGCAACCAGGTGTGG
AAAGTCCCCAGGCTCCCCAGCAGGCAGAAGTATGCAAAGCATGCGTCTCAATTAGTCAGCAACCATAGTC
CCGCCCCTAACTCCGCCCATCCCGCCCCTAACTCCGCCCAGTTCCGCCCATTCTCCGCCCCATGGCTGAC
TAATTTTTTTTATTTATGCAGAGGCCGAGGCCGCCTCGGCCTCTGAGCTATTCCAGAAGTAGTGAGGAGG
CTTTTTTGGAGGCCTAGGCTTTTGCAAAAAGCTTTCTAGAGGTACCACCGGAGCTTACCATGACCGAGTA
CAAGCCCACGGTGCGCCTCGCCACCCGCGACGACGTCCCCAGGGCCGTACGCACCCTCGCCGCCGCGTTC
GCCGACTACCCCGCCACGCGCCACACCGTCGATCCGGACCGCCACATCGAGCGGGTCACCGAGCTGCAAG
AACTCTTCCTCACGCGCGTCGGGCTCGACATCGGCAAGGTGTGGGTCGCGGACGACGGCGCCGCCGTGGC
GGTCTGGACCACGCCGGAGAGCGTCGAAGCGGGGGCGGTGTTCGCCGAGATCGGCCCGCGCATGGCCGAG
TTGAGCGGTTCCCGGCTGGCCGCGCAGCAACAGATGGAAGGCCTCCTGGCGCCGCACCGGCCCAAGGAGC
CCGCGTGGTTCCTGGCCACCGTCGGCGTCTCGCCCGACCACCAGGGCAAGGGTCTGGGCAGCGCCGTCGT
GCTCCCCGGAGTGGAGGCGGCCGAGCGCGCCGGGGTGCCCGCCTTCCTGGAGACCTCCGCGCCCCGCAAC
CTCCCCTTCTACGAGCGGCTCGGCTTCACCGTCACCGCCGACGTCGAGGTGCCCGAAGGACCGCGCACCT
GGTGCATGACCCGCAAGCCCGGTGCCAGTTAACGAATTCTAGATCTTGAGACAAATGGCAGTATTCATCC
ACAATTTTAAAAGAAAAGGGGGGATTGGGGGGTACAGTGCAGGGGAAAGAATAGTAGACATAATAGCAAC
AGACATACAAACTAAAGAATTACAAAAACAAATTACAAAAATTCAAAATTTTCGGGTTTATTACAGGGAC
AGCAGAGATCCACTTTGGCGCCGGCTCGAGGCCTGCAGGTGCAAAGATGGATAAAGTTTTAAACAGAGAG
GAATCTTTGCAGCTAATGGACCTTCTAGGTCTTGAAAGGAGTGGGAATTGGCTCCGGTGCCCGTCAGTGG
GCAGAGCGCACATCGCCCACAGTCCCCGAGAAGTTGGGGGGAGGGGTCGGCAATTGAACCGGTGCCTAGA
GAAGGTGGCGCGGGGTAAACTGGGAAAGTGATGTCGTGTACTGGCTCCGCCTTTTTCCCGAGGGTGGGGG
AGAACCGTATATAAGTGCAGTAGTCGCCGTGAACGTTCTTTTTCGCAACGGGTTTGCCGCCAGAACACAG
GTAAGTGCCGTGTGTGGTTCCCGCGGGCCTGGCCTCTTTACGGGTTATGGCCCTTGCGTGCCTTGAATTA
CTTCCACCTGGCTGCAGTACGTGATTCTTGATCCCGAGCTTCGGGTTGGAAGTGGGTGGGAGAGTTCGAG
GCCTTGCGCTTAAGGAGCCCCTTCGCCTCGTGCTTGAGTTGAGGCCTGGCCTGGGCGCTGGGGCCGCCGC
GTGCGAATCTGGTGGCACCTTCGCGCCTGTCTCGCTGCTTTCGATAAGTCTCTAGCCATTTAAAATTTTT
GATGACCTGCTGCGACGCTTTTTTTCTGGCAAGATAGTCTTGTAAATGCGGGCCAAGATCTGCACACTGG
TATTTCGGTTTTTGGGGCCGCGGGCGGCGACGGGGCCCGTGCGTCCCAGCGCACATGTTCGGCGAGGCGG
GGCCTGCGAGCGCGGCCACCGAGAATCGGACGGGGGTAGTCTCAAGCTGGCCGGCCTGCTCTGGTGCCTG
GCCTCGCGCCGCCGTGTATCGCCCCGCCCTGGGCGGCAAGGCTGGCCCGGTCGGCACCAGTTGCGTGAGC
GGAAAGATGGCCGCTTCCCGGCCCTGCTGCAGGGAGCTCAAAATGGAGGACGCGGCGCTCGGGAGAGCGG
GCGGGTGAGTCACCCACACAAAGGAAAAGGGCCTTTCCGTCCTCAGCCGTCGCTTCATGTGACTCCACGG
AGTACCGGGCGCCGTCCAGGCACCTCGATTAGTTCTCGAGCTTTTGGAGTACGTCGTCTTTAGGTTGGGG
GGAGGGGTTTTATGCGATGGAGTTTCCCCACACTGAGTGGGTGGAGACTGAAGTTAGGCCAGCTTGGCAC
TTGATGTAATTCTCCTTGGAATTTGCCCTTTTTGAGTTTGGATCTTGGTTCATTCTCAAGCCTCAGACAG
TGGTTCAAAGTTTTTTTCTTCCATTTCAGGTGTCGTGAGGCTAGCACCGCCACCATGGGACCACTGACAT
TTATGGATGTGGCCATAGAGTTCTCTTTGGAGGAGTGGCAGTGCCTGGACACTGCACAGCGGAATGTATA
TAGGCATGTGATGTTAGAGAACTACAGAAACCTGGTTTTCTTGGCCAGACCTGATTACCTGTCTGGAACA
AGGAAAAGAGCCCTGGAATATGAAGAGACATAGTAATGAACTAGTCCGTAACTTGAAAGTATTTCGATTT
CTTGGCTTTATATATCTTGTGGAAAGGACGAAGGAAGCAATCGACGGTCTGGTGCACGCGTTAAGTCGAC
AATCAACCTCTGGATTACAAAATTTGTGAAAGATTGACTGGTATTCTTAACTATGTTGCTCCTTTTACGC
TATGTGGATACGCTGCTTTAATGCCTTTGTATCATGCTATTGCTTCCCGTATGGCTTTCATTTTCTCCTC
CTTGTATAAATCCTGGTTGCTGTCTCTTTATGAGGAGTTGTGGCCCGTTGTCAGGCAACGTGGCGTGGTG
TGCACTGTGTTTGCTGACGCAACCCCCACTGGTTGGGGCATTGCCACCACCTGTCAGCTCCTTTCCGGGA
CTTTCGCTTTCCCCCTCCCTATTGCCACGGCGGAACTCATCGCCGCCTGCCTTGCCCGCTGCTGGACAGG
GGCTCGGCTGTTGGGCACTGACAATTCCGTGGTGTTGTCGGGGAAATCATCGTCCTTTCCTTGGCTGCTC
GCCTGTGTTGCCACCTGGATTCTGCGCGGGACGTCCTTCTGCTACGTCCCTTCGGCCCTCAATCCAGCGG
ACCTTCCTTCCCGCGGCCTGCTGCCGGCTCTGCGGCCTCTTCCGCGTCTTCGCCTTCGCCCTCAGACGAG
TCGGATCTCCCTTTGGGCCGCCTCCCCGCGTCGACTTTAAGACCAATGACTTACAAGGCAGCTGTAGATC
TTAGCCACTTTTTAAAAGAAAAGGGGGGACTGGAAGGGCTAATTCACTCCCAACGAAGACAAGATCTGCT
TTTTGCTTGTACTGGGTCTCTCTGGTTAGACCAGATCTGAGCCTGGGAGCTCTCTGGCTAACTAGGGAAC
CCACTGCTTAAGCCTCAATAAAGCTTGCCTTGAGTGCTTCAAGTAGTGTGTGCCCGTCTGTTGTGTGACT
CTGGTAACTAGAGATCCCTCAGACCCTTTTAGTCAGTGTGGAAAATCTCTAGCAGTACGTATAGTAGTTC
ATGTCATCTTATTATTCAGTATTTATAACTTGCAAAGAAATGAATATCAGAGAGTGAGAGGAACTTGTTT
ATTGCAGCTTATAATGGTTACAAATAAAGCAATAGCATCACAAATTTCACAAATAAAGCATTTTTTTCAC
TGCATTCTAGTTGTGGTTTGTCCAAACTCATCAATGTATCTTATCATGTCTGGCTCTAGCTATCCCGCCC
CTAACTCCGCCCATCCCGCCCCTAACTCCGCCCAGTTCCGCCCATTCTCCGCCCCATGGCTGACTAATTT
TTTTTATTTATGCAGAGGCCGAGGCCGCCTCGGCCTCTGAGCTATTCCAGAAGTAGTGAGGAGGCTTTTT
TGGAGGCCTAGGGACGTACCCAATTCGCCCTATAGTGAGTCGTATTACGCGCGCTCACTGGCCGTCGTTT
TACAACGTCGTGACTGGGAAAACCCTGGCGTTACCCAACTTAATCGCCTTGCAGCACATCCCCCTTTCGC
CAGCTGGCGTAATAGCGAAGAGGCCCGCACCGATCGCCCTTCCCAACAGTTGCGCAGCCTGAATGGCGAA
TGGG
[124 nt withheld, positions 5885-6008]
C
[91 nt withheld, positions 6010-6100]
A
[49 nt withheld, positions 6102-6150]
CCTTTGACGTTGGAGTCCACGTTCTTT
[37 nt withheld, positions 6178-6214]
ACCCTATCTCGGTCTATTCTTTTGATTTATAAGGGATTTTGCCGATTTCGGCCTATTGGTTAAAAAATGA
GCTGATTTAACAAAAATTTAACGCGAATTTTAACAAAATATTAACGCTTACAATTTAGGTGGCACTTTTC
GGGGAAATGTGCGCGGAACCCCTATTTGTTTATTTTTCTAAATACATTCAAATATGTATCCGCTCATGAG
ACAATAACCCTGATAAATGCTTCAATAATATTGAAAAAGGAAGAGTATGAGTATTCAACATTTCCGTGTC
GCCCTTATTCCCTTTTTTGCGGCATTTTGCCTTCCTGTTTTTGCTCACCCAGAAACGCTGGTGAAAGTAA
AAGATGCTGAAGATCAGTTGGGTGCACGAGTGGGTTACATCGAACTGGATCTCAACAGCGGTAAGATCCT
TGAGAGTTTTCGCCCCGAAGAACGTTTTCCAATGATGAGCACTTTTAAAGTTCTGCTATGTGGCGCGGTA
TTATCCCGTATTGACGCCGGGCAAGAGCAACTCGGTCGCCGCATACACTATTCTCAGAATGACTTGGTTG
AGTACTCACCAGTCACAGAAAAGCATCTTACGGATGGCATGACAGTAAGAGAATTATGCAGTGCTGCCAT
AACCATGAGTGATAACACTGCGGCCAACTTACTTCTGACAACGATCGGAGGACCGAAGGAGCTAACCGCT
TTTTTGCACAACATGGGGGATCATGTAACTCGCCTTGATCGTTGGGAACCGGAGCTGAATGAAGCCATAC
CAAACGACGAGCGTGACACCACGATGCCTGTAGCAATGGCAACAACGTTGCGCAAACTATTAACTGGCGA
ACTACTTACTCTAGCTTCCCGGCAACAATTAATAGACTGGATGGAGGCGGATAAAGTTGCAGGACCACTT
CTGCGCTCGGCCCTTCCGGCTGGCTGGTTTATTGCTGATAAATCTGGAGCCGGTGAGCGTGGGTCTCGCG
GTATCATTGCAGCACTGGGGCCAGATGGTAAGCCCTCCCGTATCGTAGTTATCTACACGACGGGGAGTCA
GGCAACTATGGATGAACGAAATAGACAGATCGCTGAGATAGGTGCCTCACTGATTAAGCATTGGTAACTG
TCAGACCAAGTTTACTCATATATACTTTAGATTGATTTAAAACTTCATTTTTAATTTAAAAGGATCTAGG
TGAAGATCCTTTTTGATAATCTCATGACCAAAATCCCTTAACGTGAGTTTTCGTTCCACTGAGCGTCAGA
CCCCGTAGAAAAGATCAAAGGATCTTCTTGAGATCCTTTTTTTCTGCGCGTAATCTGCTGCTTGCAAACA
AAAAAACCACCGCTACCAGCGGTGGTTTGTTTGCCGGATCAAGAGCTACCAACTCTTTTTCCGAAGGTAA
CTGGCTTCAGCAGAGCGCAGATACCAAATACTGTTCTTCTAGTGTAGCCGTAGTTAGGCCACCACTTCAA
GAACTCTGTAGCACCGCCTACATACCTCGCTCTGCTAATCCTGTTACCAGTGGCTGCTGCCAGTGGCGAT
AAGTCGTGTCTTACCGGGTTGGACTCAAGACGATAGTTACCGGATAAGGCGCAGCGGTCGGGCTGAACGG
GGGGTTCGTGCACACAGCCCAGCTTGGAGCGAACGACCTACACCGAACTGAGATACCTACAGCGTGAGCT
ATGAGAAAGCGCCACGCTTCCCGAAGGGAGAAAGGCGGACAGGTATCCGGTAAGCGGCAGGGTCGGAACA
GGAGAGCGCACGAGGGAGCTTCCAGGGGGAAACGCCTGGTATCTTTATAGTCCTGTCGGGTTTCGCCACC
TCTGACTTGAGCGTCGATTTTTGTGATGCTCGTCAGGGGGGCGGAGCCTATGGAAAAACGCCAGCAACGC
GGCCTTTTTACGGTTCCTGGCCTTTTGCTGGCCTTTTGCTCACATGTTCTTTCCTGCGTTATCCCCTGAT
TCTGTGGATAACCGTATTACCGCCTTTGAGTGAGCTGATACCGCTCGCCGCAGCCGAACGACCGAGCGCA
GCGAGTCAGTGAGCGAGGAAGCGGAAGAGCGCCCAATACGCAAACCGCCTCTCCCCGCGCGTTGGCCGAT
TCATTAATGCAGCTGGCACGACAGGTTTCCCGACTGGAAAGCGGGCAGTGAGCGCAACGCAATTAATGTG
AGTTAGCTCACTCATTAGGCACCCCAGGCTTTACACTTTATGCTTCCGGCTCGTATGTTGTGTGGAATTG
TGAGCGGATAACAATTTCACACAGGAAACAGCTATGACCATGATTACGCCAAGCGCGCAATTAACCCTCA
CTAAAGGGAACAAAAGCTGGAGCTGCAAGC
Features (pLannotate 1.2.2; 32 found; start..end, strand, type, name):
      5..231     +  promoter       RSV promoter: Rous sarcoma virus enhancer/promoter
    232..412     +  LTR            5' LTR (truncated): truncated 5' long terminal repeat (LTR) from HIV-1
    459..584     +  misc_feature   HIV-1 Ψ: packaging signal of human immunodeficiency virus type 1
    568..931     +  CDS            HIV-1 gag (fragment): gag protein from human immunodeficiency virus 1; gag
   1077..1310    +  misc_feature   RRE: The Rev response element (RRE) of HIV-1 allows for Rev-dependent mRNA export from the nucleus to the cytoplasm.
   1687..1713    +  CDS            Rev (fragment): human immunodeficiency virus 1 (HIV-1) Rev protein; rev; enhances nuclear export of unspliced and incompletely spliced viral mRNAs
   1720..1743    +  promoter       SV40 promoter (fragment): SV40 early promoter
   1744..1815    +  promoter       SV40 promoter (fragment): SV40 enhancer and early promoter
   1839..1974    +  rep_origin     SV40 ori: SV40 origin of replication
   2020..2616    +  CDS            PuroR (fragment): puromycin N-acetyltransferase; pac from Streptomyces; confers resistance to puromycin
   2665..2782    +  misc_feature   cPPT/CTS: central polypurine tract and central termination sequence of HIV-1
   2847..2913    +  CDS            small t antigen (fragment): SV40 (simian virus 40) small t antigen
   2920..4098    +  promoter       EF-1α promoter: strong constitutive promoter for human elongation factor EF-1α
   4115..4255    +  CDS            ZNF720 (fragment): ZN720_HUMAN - Experimental evidence at protein level: Swiss-Prot protein existence level 1. From Homo sapiens (Human).
   4245..4319    +  CDS            ZNF728 (fragment): ZN728_HUMAN - Protein predicted: Swiss-Prot protein existence level 4. From Homo sapiens (Human).
   4316..4369    +  promoter       U6 promoter (fragment): RNA polymerase III promoter for human U6 snRNA
   4411..4999    +  misc_feature   WPRE: woodchuck hepatitis virus posttranscriptional regulatory element
   5050..5069    +  misc_feature   cPPT/CTS (fragment): central polypurine tract and central termination sequence of HIV-1
   5071..5304    +  LTR            3' LTR (ΔU3): self-inactivating 3' long terminal repeat (LTR) from HIV-1
   5382..5503    +  polyA_signal   SV40 poly(A) signal: SV40 polyadenylation signal
   5543..5678    +  rep_origin     SV40 ori: SV40 origin of replication
   5699..5717    -  promoter       T7 promoter: promoter for bacteriophage T7 RNA polymerase
   5725..5880    +  CDS            lacZα (fragment): LacZα fragment of β-galactosidase; lacZ fragment
   5885..6313    +  rep_origin     f1 ori (sequence partly withheld): f1 bacteriophage origin of replication; arrow indicates direction of (+) strand synthesis
   6366..6470    +  promoter       AmpR promoter: bla
   6471..7331    +  CDS            AmpR: β-lactamase; bla; confers resistance to ampicillin, carbenicillin, and related antibiotics
   7502..8090    +  rep_origin     ori: high-copy-number ColE1/pMB1/pBR322/pUC origin of replication
   8273..8365    +  CDS            lacI (fragment): lac repressor; lacI; The lac repressor binds to the lac operator to inhibit transcription in E. coli. This inhibition can be relieved by adding lactose or isopropyl-β-D-thiogalactopyranoside (IPTG).
   8378..8399    +  protein_bind   CAP binding site: CAP binding activates transcription in the presence of cAMP. E. coli catabolite activator protein
   8414..8444    +  promoter       lac promoter: promoter for the E. coli lac operon
   8452..8468    +  protein_bind   lac operator: The lac repressor binds to the lac operator to inhibit transcription in E. coli. This inhibition can be relieved by adding lactose or isopropyl-β-D-thiogalactopyranoside (IPTG). lac repressor encoded by lacI
   8513..8531    +  promoter       T3 promoter: promoter for bacteriophage T3 RNA polymerase
