[The description below was written by a language model from this plasmid's Addgene catalogue record and pLannotate feature annotations shown in this document.]
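Description:
TFORF1820 is a third-generation, self-inactivating lentiviral expression plasmid built on the pLX_TRC317 backbone and carrying a short open reading frame of the human zinc-finger gene ZNF138 (about 290 bp, corresponding to a specific annotated transcript isoform and made by gene synthesis). It belongs to a barcoded transcription factor ORF collection in which each construct has a unique 24-bp barcode, so the factor delivered to a cell can be identified by sequencing in pooled overexpression screens such as directed differentiation experiments. In bacteria the plasmid is maintained through a high-copy ColE1/pUC-type origin with ampicillin resistance. An f1 origin and remnants of a lac/T7/T3 cloning region are also present. The depositor warns that recombination can occur, as is common for LTR-containing plasmids.

The viral genome is transcribed from an RSV promoter fused to a truncated HIV-1 5' LTR. It includes the Ψ packaging signal with a gag fragment, the Rev response element for nuclear export of the unspliced RNA, a cPPT/CTS element, and a ΔU3 3' LTR followed by an SV40 polyadenylation signal. Two cassettes sit between the LTRs. An SV40 early promoter drives puromycin N-acetyltransferase for selection of transduced mammalian cells, and the EF-1α promoter drives the ZNF138 ORF, with a WPRE downstream to enhance transcript stability and expression. The automated annotation labels the insert region as fragments of ZNF720 and ZNF728, which most likely reflects homology among related zinc-finger family members rather than a different insert. It does not annotate the barcode, and the short "U6 promoter" hit just after the ORF is probably incidental. The annotated 8,554-nt sequence matches the stated backbone plus insert size.
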