Addgene plasmid #141874: TFORF1820
Purpose: Lentiviral vector for overexpressing transcription factor ORFs with unique 24-bp barcodes. Barcodes facilitate identification of transcription factors in pooled screens.
Depositing lab: Feng Zhang. Depositing organization: Broad Institute. Publication: A transcription factor atlas of directed differentiation. Joung J, Ma S, Tay T, Geiger-Schuller KR, Kirchgatterer PC, Verdine VK, Guo B, Arias-Garcia MA, Allen WE, Singh A, Kuksenko O, Abudayyeh OO, Gootenberg JS, Fu Z, Macrae RK, Buenrostro JD, Regev A, Zhang F. Cell. 2023 Jan 5;186(1):209-229.e26. doi: 10.1016/j.cell.2022.11.026. PubMed 36608654.
Backbone
  Vector backbone: pLX_TRC317
  Backbone manufacturer: Broad Institute Genetic Perturbation Platform
  Backbone size w/o insert (bp): 8264
  Vector type: Mammalian Expression, Lentiviral
  Selectable markers: Puromycin
Growth in bacteria
  Bacterial resistance: Ampicillin, 100 μg/mL
  Growth temperature: 37°C
  Growth strain: NEB Stable
  Copy number: High Copy
Gene/Insert
  Gene/Insert name: ZNF138
  Species: H. sapiens (human)
  Insert size (bp): 290
  Entrez Gene: ZNF138 (a.k.a. pHZ-32)
  Promoter: EF1a
  Cloning method: Unknown
  Sequencing primers: 5′ GGGTGGAGACTGAAGTTAGGCCAG; 3′ CACATAGCGTAAAAGGAGCAACATAG
Terms and licenses: Academic/Nonprofit Terms; Industry Terms: Not Available to Industry
Depositor comments: NM_001271637,ENST00000440598 . The transcription factor ORF portion of this plasmid was synthesized by Genewiz. Please test multiple small colonies in case of plasmid recombination. To make this collection available in a timely manner, a portion of this collection was not fully sequenced by Addgene. If an Addgene verified full plasmid sequence is not available, please contact us prior to placing an order to request the full sequence.
How to cite: TFORF1820 was a gift from Feng Zhang (Addgene plasmid # 141874 ; http://n2t.net/addgene:141874 ; RRID:Addgene_141874)
