>Addgene plasmid #141874 | TFORF1820 | depositor partial sequence | sequence record 277759 | Insert
ACCGCCACCATGGGACCACTGACATTTATGGATGTGGCCATAGAGTTCTCTTTGGAGGAGTGGCAGTGCC
TGGACACTGCACAGCGGAATGTATATAGGCATGTGATGTTAGAGAACTACAGAAACCTGGTTTTCTTGGC
CAGACCTGATTACCTGTCTGGAACAAGGAAAAGAGCCCTGGAATATGAAGAGACATAGTAATGAACTAGT
CCGTAACTTGAAAGTATTTCGATTTCTTGGCTTTATATATCTTGTGGAAAGGACGAAGGAAGCAATCGAC
GGTCTGGTGC
