>Addgene plasmid #141874 | TFORF1820 | depositor partial sequence | sequence record 277760 | Barcode
AGGAAGCAATCGACGGTCTGGTGC
